>Addgene plasmid #52185 | TGFB1-bio-His | depositor full sequence | sequence record 80549 | TGFB1-bio-His sequence 7808 bps
GTCGACCTCCATCACGGCCTATAAGAGTGAGGGGGAGTCAGCGGAGTTCTCCTTCCCACTCAACCTTGGA
GAGGAAAGCCTGCAGGGAGAGTTGAGATGGAAGGCAGAGAAGGCTCCTTCTTCCCAGTCCTGGATCACCT
TCTCCCTAAAGAACCAAAAGGTGTCTGTGCAGAAGTCTACTAGCAACCCCAAGTTCCAGCTGTCCGAAAC
GCTCCCACTCACCCTTCAGATACCCCAGGTCTCCCTTCAGTTTGCTGGTTCTGGCAACCTGACCCTGACT
CTGGACAGAGGGATACTGTATCAGGAAGTGAACCTGGTGGTGATGAAAGTGACTCAGCCCGACAGCAACA
CTTTGACCTGTGAGGTGATGGGACCCACCTCACCCAAGATGAGACTGATCTTGAAGCAGGAGAATCAGGA
GGCCAGGGTCTCCAGGCAGGAGAAAGTGATTCAAGTGCAGGCCCCTGAAGCAGGGGTGTGGCAATGTCTA
CTGAGTGAAGGTGAAGAGGTCAAGATGGACTCCAAGATCCAGGTTTTATCCAAAGGGTTGAATTCCGGCA
GCCTGCACCACATCCTGGACGCCCAGAAGATGCTGTGGAACCACAGGGACAGGAACCTGCCTCCTCTGGC
CCCTCTGGGCCCCCACCACCATCACCACCATTGAGTCTAGACACGTGATTAATTAAGGATCCCCCGACCT
CGACCTCTGGCTAATAAAGGAAATTTATTTTCATTGCAATAGTGTGTTGGAATTTTTTGTGTCTCTCACT
CGGAAGGACATATGGGAGGGCAAATCATTTGGTCGAGATCCCTCGGAGATCTCTAGCTAGAGGATCGATC
CCCGCCCCGGACGAACTAAACCTGACTACGACATCTCTGCCCCTTCTTCGCGGGGCAGTGCATGTAATCC
CTTCAGTTGGTTGGTACAACTTGCCAACTGGGCCCTGTTCCACATGTGACACGGGGGGGGACCAAACACA
AAGGGGTTCTCTGACTGTAGTTGACATCCTTATAAATGGATGTGCACATTTGCCAACACTGAGTGGCTTT
CATCCTGGAGCAGACTTTGCAGTCTGTGGACTGCAACACAACATTGCCTTTATGTGTAACTCTTGGCTGA
AGCTCTTACACCAATGCTGGGGGACATGTACCTCCCAGGGGCCCAGGAAGACTACGGGAGGCTACACCAA
CGTCAATCAGAGGGGCCTGTGTAGCTACCGATAAGCGGACCCTCAAGAGGGCATTAGCAATAGTGTTTAT
AAGGCCCCCTTGTTAACCCTAAACGGGTAGCATATGCTTCCCGGGTAGTAGTATATACTATCCAGACTAA
CCCTAATTCAATAGCATATGTTACCCAACGGGAAGCATATGCTATCGAATTAGGGTTAGTAAAAGGGTCC
TAAGGAACAGCGATATCTCCCACCCCATGAGCTGTCACGGTTTTATTTACATGGGGTCAGGATTCCACGA
GGGTAGTGAACCATTTTAGTCACAAGGGCAGTGGCTGAAGATCAAGGAGCGGGCAGTGAACTCTCCTGAA
TCTTCGCCTGCTTCTTCATTCTCCTTCGTTTAGCTAATAGAATAACTGCTGAGTTGTGAACAGTAAGGTG
TATGTGAGGTGCTCGAAAACAAGGTTTCAGGTGACGCCCCCAGAATAAAATTTGGACGGGGGGTTCAGTG
GTGGCATTGTGCTATGACACCAATATAACCCTCACAAACCCCTTGGGCAATAAATACTAGTGTAGGAATG
AAACATTCTGAATATCTTTAACAATAGAAATCCATGGGGTGGGGACAAGCCGTAAAGACTGGATGTCCAT
CTCACACGAATTTATGGCTATGGGCAACACATAATCCTAGTGCAATATGATACTGGGGTTATTAAGATGT
GTCCCAGGCAGGGACCAAGACAGGTGAACCATGTTGTTACACTCTATTTGTAACAAGGGGAAAGAGAGTG
GACGCCGACAGCAGCGGACTCCACTGGTTGTCTCTAACACCCCCGAAAATTAAACGGGGCTCCACGCCAA
TGGGGCCCATAAACAAAGACAAGTGGCCACTCTTTTTTTTGAAATTGTGGAGTGGGGGCACGCGTCAGCC
CCCACACGCCGCCCTGCGGTTTTGGACTGTAAAATAAGGGTGTAATAACTTGGCTGATTGTAACCCCGCT
AACCACTGCGGTCAAACCACTTGCCCACAAAACCACTAATGGCACCCCGGGGAATACCTGCATAAGTAGG
TGGGCGGGCCAAGATAGGGGCGCGATTGCTGCGATCTGGAGGACAAATTACACACACTTGCGCCTGAGCG
CCAAGCACAGGGTTGTTGGTCCTCATATTCACGAGGTCGCTGAGAGCACGGTGGGCTAATGTTGCCATGG
GTAGCATATACTACCCAAATATCTGGATAGCATATGCTATCCTAATCTATATCTGGGTAGCATAGGCTAT
CCTAATCTATATCTGGGTAGCATATGCTATCCTAATCTATATCTGGGTAGTATATGCTATCCTAATTTAT
ATCTGGGTAGCATAGGCTATCCTAATCTATATCTGGGTAGCATATGCTATCCTAATCTATATCTGGGTAG
TATATGCTATCCTAATCTGTATCCGGGTAGCATATGCTATCCTAATAGAGATTAGGGTAGTATATGCTAT
CCTAATTTATATCTGGGTAGCATATACTACCCAAATATCTGGATAGCATATGCTATCCTAATCTATATCT
GGGTAGCATATGCTATCCTAATCTATATCTGGGTAGCATAGGCTATCCTAATCTATATCTGGGTAGCATA
TGCTATCCTAATCTATATCTGGGTAGTATATGCTATCCTAATTTATATCTGGGTAGCATAGGCTATCCTA
ATCTATATCTGGGTAGCATATGCTATCCTAATCTATATCTGGGTAGTATATGCTATCCTAATCTGTATCC
GGGTAGCATATGCTATCCTCATGATAAGCTGTCAAACATGAGAATTTTCTTGAAGACGAAAGGGCCTCGT
GATACGCCTATTTTTATAGGTTAATGTCATGATAATAATGGTTTCTTAGACGTCAGGTGGCACTTTTCGG
GGAAATGTGCGCGGAACCCCTATTTGTTTATTTTTCTAAATACATTCAAATATGTATCCGCTCATGAGAC
AATAACCCTGATAAATGCTTCAATAATATTGAAAAAGGAAGAGTATGAGTATTCAACATTTCCGTGTCGC
CCTTATTCCCTTTTTTGCGGCATTTTGCCTTCCTGTTTTTGCTCACCCAGAAACGCTGGTGAAAGTAAAA
GATGCTGAAGATCAGTTGGGTGCACGAGTGGGTTACATCGAACTGGATCTCAACAGCGGTAAGATCCTTG
AGAGTTTTCGCCCCGAAGAACGTTTTCCAATGATGAGCACTTTTAAAGTTCTGCTATGTGGCGCGGTATT
ATCCCGTGTTGACGCCGGGCAAGAGCAACTCGGTCGCCGCATACACTATTCTCAGAATGACTTGGTTGAG
TACTCACCAGTCACAGAAAAGCATCTTACGGATGGCATGACAGTAAGAGAATTATGCAGTGCTGCCATAA
CCATGAGTGATAACACTGCGGCCAACTTACTTCTGACAACGATCGGAGGACCGAAGGAGCTAACCGCTTT
TTTGCACAACATGGGGGATCATGTAACTCGCCTTGATCGTTGGGAACCGGAGCTGAATGAAGCCATACCA
AACGACGAGCGTGACACCACGATGCCTGCAGCAATGGCAACAACGTTGCGCAAACTATTAACTGGCGAAC
TACTTACTCTAGCTTCCCGGCAACAATTAATAGACTGGATGGAGGCGGATAAAGTTGCAGGACCACTTCT
GCGCTCGGCCCTTCCGGCTGGCTGGTTTATTGCTGATAAATCTGGAGCCGGTGAGCGTGGGTCTCGCGGT
ATCATTGCAGCACTGGGGCCAGATGGTAAGCCCTCCCGTATCGTAGTTATCTACACGACGGGGAGTCAGG
CAACTATGGATGAACGAAATAGACAGATCGCTGAGATAGGTGCCTCACTGATTAAGCATTGGTAACTGTC
AGACCAAGTTTACTCATATATACTTTAGATTGATTTAAAACTTCATTTTTAATTTAAAAGGATCTAGGTG
AAGATCCTTTTTGATAATCTCATGACCAAAATCCCTTAACGTGAGTTTTCGTTCCACTGAGCGTCAGACC
CCGTAGAAAAGATCAAAGGATCTTCTTGAGATCCTTTTTTTCTGCGCGTAATCTGCTGCTTGCAAACAAA
AAAACCACCGCTACCAGCGGTGGTTTGTTTGCCGGATCAAGAGCTACCAACTCTTTTTCCGAAGGTAACT
GGCTTCAGCAGAGCGCAGATACCAAATACTGTTCTTCTAGTGTAGCCGTAGTTAGGCCACCACTTCAAGA
ACTCTGTAGCACCGCCTACATACCTCGCTCTGCTAATCCTGTTACCAGTGGCTGCTGCCAGTGGCGATAA
GTCGTGTCTTACCGGGTTGGACTCAAGACGATAGTTACCGGATAAGGCGCAGCGGTCGGGCTGAACGGGG
GGTTCGTGCACACAGCCCAGCTTGGAGCGAACGACCTACACCGAACTGAGATACCTACAGCGTGAGCTAT
GAGAAAGCGCCACGCTTCCCGAAGGGAGAAAGGCGGACAGGTATCCGGTAAGCGGCAGGGTCGGAACAGG
AGAGCGCACGAGGGAGCTTCCAGGGGGAAACGCCTGGTATCTTTATAGTCCTGTCGGGTTTCGCCACCTC
TGACTTGAGCGTCGATTTTTGTGATGCTCGTCAGGGGGGCGGAGCCTATGGAAAAACGCCAGCAACGCGG
CCTTTTTACGGTTCCTGGCCTTTTGCTGGCCTTTTGCTCACATGTTCTTTCCTGCGTTATCCCCTGATTC
TGTGGATAACCGTATTACCGCCTTTGAGTGAGCTGATACCGCTCGCCGCAGCCGAACGACCGAGCGCAGC
GAGTCAGTGAGCGAGGAAGCGGAAGAGCGCCCAATACGCAAACCGCCTCTCCCCGCGCGTTGGCCGATTC
ATTAATGCAGCTGGCACGACAGGTTTCCCGACTGGAAAGCGGGCAGTGAGCGCAACGCAATTAATGTGAG
TTAGCTCACTCATTAGGCACCCCAGGCTTTACACTTTATGCTTCCGGCTCGTATGTTGTGTGGAATTGTG
AGCGGATAACAATTTCACACAGGAAACAGCTATGACCATGATTACGCCAAGCTCTAGCTAGAGGTCGACC
AATTCTCATGTTTGACAGCTTATCATCGCAGATCCGGGCAACGTTGTTGCCATTGCTGCAGGCGCAGAAC
TGGTAGGTATGGAAGATCTATACATTGAATCAATATTGGCAATTAGCCATATTAGTCATTGGTTATATAG
CATAAATCAATATTGGCTATTGGCCATTGCATACGTTGTATCTATATCATAATATGTACATTTATATTGG
CTCATGTCCAATATGACCGCCATGTTGACATTGATTATTGACTAGTTATTAATAGTAATCAATTACGGGG
TCATTAGTTCATAGCCCATATATGGAGTTCCGCGTTACATAACTTACGGTAAATGGCCCGCCTGGCTGAC
CGCCCAACGACCCCCGCCCATTGACGTCAATAATGACGTATGTTCCCATAGTAACGCCAATAGGGACTTT
CCATTGACGTCAATGGGTGGAGTATTTACGGTAAACTGCCCACTTGGCAGTACATCAAGTGTATCATATG
CCAAGTCCGCCCCCTATTGACGTCAATGACGGTAAATGGCCCGCCTGGCATTATGCCCAGTACATGACCT
TACGGGACTTTCCTACTTGGCAGTACATCTACGTATTAGTCATCGCTATTACCATGGTGATGCGGTTTTG
GCAGTACACCAATGGGCGTGGATAGCGGTTTGACTCACGGGGATTTCCAAGTCTCCACCCCATTGACGTC
AATGGGAGTTTGTTTTGGCACCAAAATCAACGGGACTTTCCAAAATGTCGTAATAACCCCGCCCCGTTGA
CGCAAATGGGCGGTAGGCGTGTACGGTGGGAGGTCTATATAAGCAGAGCTCGTTTAGTGAACCGTCAGAT
CCTCACTCTCTTCCGCATCGCTGTCTGCGAGGGCCAGCTGTTGGGCTCGCGGTTGAGGACAAACTCTTCG
CGGTCTTTCCAGTACTCTTGGATCGGAAACCCGTCGGCCTCCGAACGGTACTCCGCCACCGAGGGACCTG
AGCGAGTCCGCATCGACCGGATCGGAAAACCTCTCGAGAAAGGCGTCTAACCAGTCACAGTCGCAAGGTA
GGCTGAGCACCGTGGCGGGCGGCAGCGGGTGGCGGTCGGGGTTGTTTCTGGCGGAGGTGCTGCTGATGAT
GTAATTAAAGTAGGCGGTCTTGAGACGGCGGATGGTCGAGGTGAGGTGTGGCAGGCTTGAGATCCAGCTG
TTGGGGTGAGTACTCCCTCTCAAAAGCGGGCATTACTTCTGCGCTAAGATTGTCAGTTTCCAAAAACGAG
GAGGATTTGATATTCACCTGGCCCGATCTGGCCATACACTTGAGTGACAATGACATCCACTTTGCCTTTC
TCTCCACAGGTGTCCACTCCCAGGTCCAAGTTTAAACTGCGGCCGCCACCATGGGCCCATCTGGCCTGAG
ACTGCTGCTGCTCCTGCTGCCTCTGCTGTGGCTGCTGGTGCTGACACCTGGCAGACCAGCCGCCGGACTG
AGCACATGCAAGACCATCGACATGGAACTGGTCAAGCGGAAGCGGATTGAGGCCATCAGAGGCCAGATCC
TGAGCAAGCTGAGACTGGCCAGCCCTCCTAGCCAGGGCGAAGTGCCTCCTGGACCTCTGCCTGAAGCCGT
GCTGGCCCTGTACAACAGCACCCGGGACAGAGTGGCCGGCGAGTCTGCCGAGCCTGAGCCAGAGCCCGAG
GCCGACTACTACGCCAAAGAAGTGACACGGGTCCTGATGGTGGAGACACACAACGAGATCTACGACAAGT
TCAAGCAGAGCACCCACAGCATCTACATGTTCTTCAACACCAGCGAGCTGAGAGAAGCCGTGCCCGAGCC
CGTGCTGCTGTCCAGAGCCGAGCTGCGGCTGCTGAGACTGAAGCTGAAGGTGGAGCAGCACGTGGAGCTG
TACCAGAAGTACAGCAACAACAGCTGGCGCTACCTGAGCAACAGACTGCTGGCCCCCAGCGATAGCCCTG
AGTGGCTGTCCTTCGACGTGACAGGCGTCGTCCGGCAGTGGCTGTCTAGAGGCGGCGAGATCGAGGGCTT
CAGACTGAGCGCCCACTGCAGCTGCGACAGCCGGGACAACACCCTCCAGGTGGACATCAACGGCTTCACC
ACCGGCAGAAGAGGCGACCTGGCCACCATCCACGGCATGAACCGGCCCTTTCTGCTGCTGATGGCCACCC
CCCTGGAAAGAGCCCAGCATCTGCAGAGCAGCCGGCACAGAAGGGCCCTGGACACCAACTACTGCTTCAG
CAGCACCGAGAAGAACTGCTGCGTGCGGCAGCTGTACATCGACTTCCGGAAGGACCTGGGCTGGAAGTGG
ATCCACGAGCCCAAGGGCTACCACGCCAACTTTTGCCTGGGCCCATGTCCCTACATCTGGTCCCTGGATA
CCCAGTACAGCAAGGTGCTGGCTCTCTATAACCAGCACAACCCTGGCGCCTCTGCCGCTCCTTGTTGCGT
GCCCCAGGCCCTGGAACCCCTGCCTATCGTGTACTACGTCGGCCGGAAGCCCAAGGTGGAACAGCTGTCC
AACATGATCGTGCGGAGCTGCAAGTGCTCTGGCGCGCC
Features (pLannotate 1.2.2; 19 found; start..end, strand, type, name):
    713..768     +  polyA_signal   β-globin poly(A) signal: rabbit β-globin polyadenylation signal (Gil and Proudfoot, 1987)
   1282..2963    -  rep_origin     oriP (fragment): Epstein-Barr virus oriP replication origin (Yates et al., 2000)
   3090..3194    +  promoter       AmpR promoter: bla
   3195..4055    +  CDS            AmpR: β-lactamase; bla; confers resistance to ampicillin, carbenicillin, and related antibiotics
   4226..4814    +  rep_origin     ori: high-copy-number ColE1/pMB1/pBR322/pUC origin of replication
   4997..5089    +  CDS            lacI (fragment): lac repressor; lacI; The lac repressor binds to the lac operator to inhibit transcription in E. coli. This inhibition can be relieved by adding lactose or isopropyl-β-D-thiogalactopyranoside (IPTG).
   5102..5123    +  protein_bind   CAP binding site: CAP binding activates transcription in the presence of cAMP. E. coli catabolite activator protein
   5138..5168    +  promoter       lac promoter: promoter for the E. coli lac operon
   5176..5192    +  protein_bind   lac operator: The lac repressor binds to the lac operator to inhibit transcription in E. coli. This inhibition can be relieved by adding lactose or isopropyl-β-D-thiogalactopyranoside (IPTG). lac repressor encoded by lacI
   5262..5278    +  promoter       tet promoter (fragment): E. coli promoter for tetracycline efflux protein gene
   5288..5313    -  CDS            bla(M) (fragment): β-lactamase lacking the signal sequence; bla(M); allows cytosolic expression of β-lactamase
   5487..5866    +  enhancer       CMV enhancer: human cytomegalovirus immediate early enhancer
   5868..6067    +  promoter       CMV promoter: human cytomegalovirus (CMV) immediate early promoter
   6135..6173    +  misc_feature   Ad SA (fragment): adenovirus major late transcript splice acceptor (Friedrich and Soriano, 1991)
   6206..6415    -  CDS            PTP (fragment): TERM_ADE02 - Experimental evidence at protein level: Swiss-Prot protein existence level 1. Protein covalently bound to the viral DNA that acts as a primer for viral genomic replication by DNA strand displacement. Assembles on the viral origin of replication in an initiation complex with viral polymerase, DBP, host NFIA and host POU2F1/OCT1. During initiation, the polymerase covalently couples the first dCTP with Ser- 580 of pTP. The terminal protein stimulates the template activity over 20 fold compared to protein-free templates. Neo-synthesized viral genomes are linked to two preterminal prot
   6446..6535    +  intron         chimeric intron (fragment): chimera between introns from adenovirus and immunoglobulin heavy chain genes
   6554..6600    +  CDS            IgH signal sequence (fragment): signal sequence from the mouse immunoglobulin heavy chain variable region
   6631..7800    +  CDS            TGFB1: TGFB1_HUMAN - Also known as TGFB. Experimental evidence at protein level: Swiss-Prot protein existence level 1. [Transforming growth factor beta-1]: Multifunctional protein that regulates the growth and differentiation of various cell types and is involved in various processes, such as normal development, immune function, microglia function and responses to neurodegeneration (By similarity). Activation into mature form follows different steps: following cleavage of the proprotein in the Golgi apparatus, Latency- associated peptide (LAP) and Transforming growth factor beta-1 (TGF- beta-1) chain
   7801..553     +  CDS            Cd4 (fragment) (across the origin): CD4_RAT - Experimental evidence at protein level: Swiss-Prot protein existence level 1. Integral membrane glycoprotein that plays an essential role in the immune response and serves multiple functions in responses against both external and internal offenses. In T-cells, functions primarily as a coreceptor for MHC class II molecule:peptide complex. The antigens presented by class II peptides are derived from extracellular proteins while class I peptides are derived from cytosolic proteins. Interacts simultaneously with the T-cell receptor (TCR) and the MHC class II presented by antigen presenti
