[The description below was written by a language model from this plasmid's Addgene catalogue record and pLannotate feature annotations shown in this document.]
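Description:
TGFB1-bio-His is a mammalian expression plasmid built on a modified pTT3 backbone for producing a soluble, tagged form of the human transforming growth factor beta-1 precursor. It is maintained in E. coli through a high-copy ColE1/pUC-type origin with ampicillin selection (AmpR, β-lactamase). It also carries a fragment of the Epstein-Barr virus oriP, which in pTT-type vectors supports episomal persistence and higher yields in cells that express EBNA1. No mammalian selection marker is annotated, consistent with transient transfection use.

The chemically synthesised TGFB1 coding region sits between retained NotI and AscI sites. It is driven by the CMV immediate-early enhancer and promoter, followed by adenovirus-derived leader and splice elements and a chimeric intron fragment that enhance expression. The "PTP" fragment on the opposite strand in this region is probably an annotation by-product of these adenoviral sequences. A short match to an immunoglobulin heavy-chain signal sequence is annotated just upstream of the TGFB1 open reading frame. The TGFB1 sequence reads directly into rat Cd4 domains 3+4, which the catalogue says are followed by an enzymatic biotinylation sequence, a linker and a His tag; these small tags are not separately annotated. A rabbit β-globin polyadenylation signal ends the transcript.

The tags allow His-based purification and site-specific biotinylation for oriented capture on streptavidin, with the Cd4 domains as a common epitope or spacer. The associated publication used such proteins in a human platelet receptor protein microarray to screen for extracellular interactions. The deposited sequence is 7,808 nt, whereas the catalogue lists a total size of 8,732 bp; the record does not explain this difference.
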