Addgene plasmid #52185: TGFB1-bio-His
Purpose: Expresses full-length Transforming growth factor beta-1 precursor ectodomain in mammalian cells. C-terminal rat Cd4d3+4 tag, biotinylation sequence and His tag.
Depositing lab: Gavin Wright. Depositing organization: Wellcome Sanger Institute. Publication: A human platelet receptor protein microarray identifies FcepsilonR1alpha as an activating PEAR1 ligand. Sun Y, Vandenbriele C, Kauskot A, Verhamme P, Hoylaerts MF, Wright GJ. Mol Cell Proteomics. 2015 Feb 23. pii: mcp.M114.046946. 10.1074/mcp.M114.046946 PubMed 25713122.
Backbone
  Vector backbone: pTT3
  Backbone manufacturer: Yves Durocher, NRC
  Backbone size w/o insert (bp): 6618
  Total vector size (bp): 8732
  Modifications to backbone: Rat CD4 d3+4, enzymatic biotinylation sequence, linker and His tag (CD4d3+4-BioLHis).
  Vector type: Mammalian Expression
Growth in bacteria
  Bacterial resistance: Ampicillin, 100 μg/mL
  Growth temperature: 37°C
  Growth strain: Top10
  Copy number: High Copy
Gene/Insert
  Gene/Insert name: TGFB1 (alt name: Transforming growth factor beta-1 precursor)
  Species: H. sapiens (human)
  Insert size (bp): 2114
  Entrez Gene: TGFB1 (a.k.a. CED, DPD1, IBDIMDE, LAP, TGF-beta1, TGFB, TGFbeta)
  Promoter: CMV
  Tag / fusion protein: rat CD4 d3+4 (C terminal on backbone); enzymatic biotinylation sequence (C terminal on backbone); His tag (C terminal on backbone)
  Cloning method: Restriction Enzyme; 5′ cloning site NotI (not destroyed); 3′ cloning site AscI (not destroyed)
  Sequencing primers: 5′ CMV-fwd
Resource information
  A portion of this plasmid was derived from a plasmid made by: Insert was chemically synthesised.
Terms and licenses: Academic/Nonprofit Terms; Industry Terms: Not Available to Industry
Depositor comments: Article ref 170
How to cite: TGFB1-bio-His was a gift from Gavin Wright (Addgene plasmid # 52185 ; http://n2t.net/addgene:52185 ; RRID:Addgene_52185)
