>Addgene plasmid #52185 | TGFB1-bio-His | addgene partial sequence | sequence record 94481 | pMT2-F 5'-TTGCCTTTCTCTCCACAGGT-3'
ACTGCGGCCGCCACCATGGGCCCATCTGGCCTGAGACTGCTGCTGCTCCTGCTGCCTCTGCTGTGGCTGC
TGGTGCTGACACCTGGCAGACCAGCCGCCGGACTGAGCACATGCAAGACCATCGACATGGAACTGGTCAA
GCGGAAGCGGATTGAGGCCATCAGAGGCCAGATCCTGAGCAAGCTGAGACTGGCCAGCCCTCCTAGCCAG
GGCGAAGTGCCTCCTGGACCTCTGCCTGAAGCCGTGCTGGCCCTGTACAACAGCACCCGGGACAGAGTGG
CCGGCGAGTCTGCCGAGCCTGAGCCAGAGCCCGAGGCCGACTACTACGCCAAAGAAGTGACACGGGTCCT
GATGGTGGAGACACACAACGAGATCTACGACAAGTTCAAGCAGAGCACCCACAGCATCTACATGTTCTTC
AACACCAGCGAGCTGAGAGAAGCCGTGCCCGAGCCCGTGCTGCTGTCCAGAGCCGAGCTGCGGCTGCTGA
GACTGAAGCTGAAGGTGGAGCAGCACGTGGAGCTGTACCAGAAGTACAGCAACAACAGCTGGCGCTACCT
GAGCAACAGACTGCTGGCCCCCAGCGATAGCCCTGAGTGGCTGTCCTTCGACGTGACAGGCGTCGTCCGG
CAGTGGCTGTCTAGAGGCGGCGAGATCGAGGGCTTCAGACTGAGCGCCCACTGCAGCTGCGACAGCCGGG
ACAACACCCTCCAGGTGGACATCAACGGCTTCACCACCGGCAGAAGAGGCGACCTGGCCACCATCCACGG
CATGAACCGGCCCTTTCTGCTGCTGATGGCCACCCCCCTGGAAAGAGCCCAGCATCTGCAGAGCAGCCGG
CACAGAAGGGCCCTGGACACCAACTACTGCTTCAGCAGCACCGA
