>Addgene plasmid #52185 | TGFB1-bio-His | addgene partial sequence | sequence record 94733 | rb_glob_PA_term-R 5'-CCCATATGTCCTTCCGAGTG-3'
ATAAATTTCCTTTATTAGCCAGAGGTCGAGGTCGGGGGATCCTTAATTAATCACGTGTCTAGACTCAATG
GTGGTGATGGTGGTGGGGGCCCAGAGGGGCCAGAGGAGGCAGGTTCCTGTCCCTGTGGTTCCACAGCATC
TTCTGGGCGTCCAGGATGTGGTGCAGGCTGCCGGAATTCAACCCTTTGGATAAAACCTGGATCTTGGAGT
CCATCTTGACCTCTTCACCTTCACTCAGTAGACATTGCCACACCCCTGCTTCAGGGGCCTGCACTTGAAT
CACTTTCTCCTGCCTGGAGACCCTGGCCTCCTGATTCTCCTGCTTCAAGATCAGTCTCATCTTGGGTGAG
GTGGGTCCCATCACCTCACAGGTCAAAGTGTTGCTGTCGGGCTGAGTCACTTTCATCACCACCAGGTTCA
CTTCCTGATACAGTATCCCTCTGTCCAGAGTCAGGGTCAGGTTGCCAGAACCAGCAAACTGAAGGGAGAC
CTGGGGTATCTGAAGGGTGAGTGGGAGCGTTTCGGACAGCTGGAACTTGGGGTTGCTAGTAGACTTCTGC
ACAGACACCTTTTGGTTCTTTAGGGAGAAGGTGATCCAGGACTGGGAAGAAGGAGCCTTCTCTGCCTTCC
ATCTCAACTCTCCCTGCAGGCTTTCCTCTCCAAGGTTGAGTGGGAAGGAGAACTCCGCTGACTCCCCCTC
ACTCTTATAGGCCGTGATGGAGGTCGACGGCGCGCCAGAGCACTTGCAGCTCCGCACGATCATGTTGGAC
AGCTGTTCCACCTTGGGCTTCCGGCCGACGTAGTACACGATAGGCAGGGGTTCCAGGGCCTGGGGCACGC
AACAAGGAGCGGCA
